>Addgene plasmid #144496 | TFORF3020 | addgene full sequence | sequence record 386495 | Addgene NGS Result
TGTAGTCTTATGCAATACTCTTGTAGTCTTGCAACATGGTAACGATGAGTTAGCAACATGCCTTACAAGG
AGAGAAAAAGCACCGTGCATGCCGATTGGTGGAAGTAAGGTGGTACGATCGTGCCTTATTAGGAAGGCAA
CAGACGGGTCTGACATGGATTGGACGAACCACTGAATTGCCGCATTGCAGAGATATTGTATTTAAGTGCC
TAGCTCGATACATAAACGGGTCTCTCTGGTTAGACCAGATCTGAGCCTGGGAGCTCTCTGGCTAACTAGG
GAACCCACTGCTTAAGCCTCAATAAAGCTTGCCTTGAGTGCTTCAAGTAGTGTGTGCCCGTCTGTTGTGT
GACTCTGGTAACTAGAGATCCCTCAGACCCTTTTAGTCAGTGTGGAAAATCTCTAGCAGTGGCGCCCGAA
CAGGGACTTGAAAGCGAAAGGGAAACCAGAGGAGCTCTCTCGACGCAGGACTCGGCTTGCTGAAGCGCGC
ACGGCAAGAGGCGAGGGGCGGCGACTGGTGAGTACGCCAAAAATTTTGACTAGCGGAGGCTAGAAGGAGA
GAGATGGGTGCGAGAGCGTCAGTATTAAGCGGGGGAGAATTAGATCGCGATGGGAAAAAATTCGGTTAAG
GCCAGGGGGAAAGAAAAAATATAAATTAAAACATATAGTATGGGCAAGCAGGGAGCTAGAACGATTCGCA
GTTAATCCTGGCCTGTTAGAAACATCAGAAGGCTGTAGACAAATACTGGGACAGCTACAACCATCCCTTC
AGACAGGATCAGAAGAACTTAGATCATTATATAATACAGTAGCAACCCTCTATTGTGTGCATCAAAGGAT
AGAGATAAAAGACACCAAGGAAGCTTTAGACAAGATAGAGGAAGAGCAAAACAAAAGTAAGACCACCGCA
CAGCAAGCGGCCGCTGATCTTCAGACCTGGAGGAGGAGATATGAGGGACAATTGGAGAAGTGAATTATAT
AAATATAAAGTAGTAAAAATTGAACCATTAGGAGTAGCACCCACCAAGGCAAAGAGAAGAGTGGTGCAGA
GAGAAAAAAGAGCAGTGGGAATAGGAGCTTTGTTCCTTGGGTTCTTGGGAGCAGCAGGAAGCACTATGGG
CGCAGCGTCAATGACGCTGACGGTACAGGCCAGACAATTATTGTCTGGTATAGTGCAGCAGCAGAACAAT
TTGCTGAGGGCTATTGAGGCGCAACAGCATCTGTTGCAACTCACAGTCTGGGGCATCAAGCAGCTCCAGG
CAAGAATCCTGGCTGTGGAAAGATACCTAAAGGATCAACAGCTCCTGGGGATTTGGGGTTGCTCTGGAAA
ACTCATTTGCACCACTGCTGTGCCTTGGAATGCTAGTTGGAGTAATAAATCTCTGGAACAGATTTGGAAT
CACACGACCTGGATGGAGTGGGACAGAGAAATTAACAATTACACAAGCTTAATACACTCCTTAATTGAAG
AATCGCAAAACCAGCAAGAAAAGAATGAACAAGAATTATTGGAATTAGATAAATGGGCAAGTTTGTGGAA
TTGGTTTAACATAACAAATTGGCTGTGGTATATAAAATTATTCATAATGATAGTAGGAGGCTTGGTAGGT
TTAAGAATAGTTTTTGCTGTACTTTCTATAGTGAATAGAGTTAGGCAGGGATATTCACCATTATCGTTTC
AGACCCACCTCCCAACCCCGAGGGGACCCATGCATTGCATCTCAATTAGTCAGCAACCAGGTGTGGAAAG
TCCCCAGGCTCCCCAGCAGGCAGAAGTATGCAAAGCATGCGTCTCAATTAGTCAGCAACCATAGTCCCGC
CCCTAACTCCGCCCATCCCGCCCCTAACTCCGCCCAGTTCCGCCCATTCTCCGCCCCATGGCTGACTAAT
TTTTTTTATTTATGCAGAGGCCGAGGCCGCCTCGGCCTCTGAGCTATTCCAGAAGTAGTGAGGAGGCTTT
TTTGGAGGCCTAGGCTTTTGCAAAAAGCTTTCTAGAGGTACCACCGGAGCTTACCATGACCGAGTACAAG
CCCACGGTGCGCCTCGCCACCCGCGACGACGTCCCCAGGGCCGTACGCACCCTCGCCGCCGCGTTCGCCG
ACTACCCCGCCACGCGCCACACCGTCGATCCGGACCGCCACATCGAGCGGGTCACCGAGCTGCAAGAACT
CTTCCTCACGCGCGTCGGGCTCGACATCGGCAAGGTGTGGGTCGCGGACGACGGCGCCGCCGTGGCGGTC
TGGACCACGCCGGAGAGCGTCGAAGCGGGGGCGGTGTTCGCCGAGATCGGCCCGCGCATGGCCGAGTTGA
GCGGTTCCCGGCTGGCCGCGCAGCAACAGATGGAAGGCCTCCTGGCGCCGCACCGGCCCAAGGAGCCCGC
GTGGTTCCTGGCCACCGTCGGCGTCTCGCCCGACCACCAGGGCAAGGGTCTGGGCAGCGCCGTCGTGCTC
CCCGGAGTGGAGGCGGCCGAGCGCGCCGGGGTGCCCGCCTTCCTGGAGACCTCCGCGCCCCGCAACCTCC
CCTTCTACGAGCGGCTCGGCTTCACCGTCACCGCCGACGTCGAGGTGCCCGAAGGACCGCGCACCTGGTG
CATGACCCGCAAGCCCGGTGCCAGTTAACGAATTCTAGATCTTGAGACAAATGGCAGTATTCATCCACAA
TTTTAAAAGAAAAGGGGGGATTGGGGGGTACAGTGCAGGGGAAAGAATAGTAGACATAATAGCAACAGAC
ATACAAACTAAAGAATTACAAAAACAAATTACAAAAATTCAAAATTTTCGGGTTTATTACAGGGACAGCA
GAGATCCACTTTGGCGCCGGCTCGAGGCCTGCAGGTGCAAAGATGGATAAAGTTTTAAACAGAGAGGAAT
CTTTGCAGCTAATGGACCTTCTAGGTCTTGAAAGGAGTGGGAATTGGCTCCGGTGCCCGTCAGTGGGCAG
AGCGCACATCGCCCACAGTCCCCGAGAAGTTGGGGGGAGGGGTCGGCAATTGAACCGGTGCCTAGAGAAG
GTGGCGCGGGGTAAACTGGGAAAGTGATGTCGTGTACTGGCTCCGCCTTTTTCCCGAGGGTGGGGGAGAA
CCGTATATAAGTGCAGTAGTCGCCGTGAACGTTCTTTTTCGCAACGGGTTTGCCGCCAGAACACAGGTAA
GTGCCGTGTGTGGTTCCCGCGGGCCTGGCCTCTTTACGGGTTATGGCCCTTGCGTGCCTTGAATTACTTC
CACCTGGCTGCAGTACGTGATTCTTGATCCCGAGCTTCGGGTTGGAAGTGGGTGGGAGAGTTCGAGGCCT
TGCGCTTAAGGAGCCCCTTCGCCTCGTGCTTGAGTTGAGGCCTGGCCTGGGCGCTGGGGCCGCCGCGTGC
GAATCTGGTGGCACCTTCGCGCCTGTCTCGCTGCTTTCGATAAGTCTCTAGCCATTTAAAATTTTTGATG
ACCTGCTGCGACGCTTTTTTTCTGGCAAGATAGTCTTGTAAATGCGGGCCAAGATCTGCACACTGGTATT
TCGGTTTTTGGGGCCGCGGGCGGCGACGGGGCCCGTGCGTCCCAGCGCACATGTTCGGCGAGGCGGGGCC
TGCGAGCGCGGCCACCGAGAATCGGACGGGGGTAGTCTCAAGCTGGCCGGCCTGCTCTGGTGCCTGGCCT
CGCGCCGCCGTGTATCGCCCCGCCCTGGGCGGCAAGGCTGGCCCGGTCGGCACCAGTTGCGTGAGCGGAA
AGATGGCCGCTTCCCGGCCCTGCTGCAGGGAGCTCAAAATGGAGGACGCGGCGCTCGGGAGAGCGGGCGG
GTGAGTCACCCACACAAAGGAAAAGGGCCTTTCCGTCCTCAGCCGTCGCTTCATGTGACTCCACGGAGTA
CCGGGCGCCGTCCAGGCACCTCGATTAGTTCTCGAGCTTTTGGAGTACGTCGTCTTTAGGTTGGGGGGAG
GGGTTTTATGCGATGGAGTTTCCCCACACTGAGTGGGTGGAGACTGAAGTTAGGCCAGCTTGGCACTTGA
TGTAATTCTCCTTGGAATTTGCCCTTTTTGAGTTTGGATCTTGGTTCATTCTCAAGCCTCAGACAGTGGT
TCAAAGTTTTTTTCTTCCATTTCAGGTGTCGTGAGGCTAGCATCGATTGATCAACAAGTTTGTACAAAAA
AGTTGGCACCATGGCGGCCCTTCCCGGCACGGTACCGAGAATGATGCGGCCGGCTCCGGGGCAGAACTAC
CCCCGCACGGGATTCCCTTTGGAAGTGTCCACCCCGCTTGGCCAAGGCCGGGTCAATCAGCTGGGAGGGG
TCTTCATCAATGGGCGACCCCTGCCTAACCACATCCGCCACAAGATAGTGGAGATGGCCCACCATGGCAT
CCGGCCCTGTGTCATCTCCCGACAGCTGCGTGTCTCCCACGGCTGCGTCTCCAAGATTCTTTGCCGCTAC
CAGGAGACCGGGTCCATCCGGCCTGGGGCCATCGGCGGCAGCAAGCCCAGACAGGTGGCGACTCCGGATG
TAGAGAAAAAGATTGAGGAGTACAAGAGGGAAAACCCAGGCATGTTCAGCTGGGAGATCCGGGACAGGCT
GCTGAAGGATGGGCACTGTGACCGAAGCACTGTGCCCTCAGTGAGTTCGATTAGCCGCGTGCTCAGAATC
AAGTTCGGGAAGAAAGAGGAGGAGGATGAAGCGGACAAGAAGGAGGACGACGGCGAAAAGAAGGCCAAAC
ACAGCATCGACGGCATCCTGGGCGACAAAGGGAACCGGCTGGACGAGGGCTCGGATGTGGAGTCGGAACC
TGACCTCCCACTGAAGCGCAAGCAGCGACGCAGTCGGACCACATTCACGGCCGAGCAGCTGGAGGAGCTG
GAGAAGGCCTTTGAGAGGACCCACTACCCAGACATATACACCCGCGAGGAGCTGGCGCAGAGGACCAAGC
TGACAGAGGCGCGTGTGCAGGTCTGGTTCAGTAACCGCCGCGCCCGTTGGCGTAAGCAGGCAGGAGCCAA
CCAGCTGGCGGCGTTCAACCACCTTCTGCCAGGAGGCTTCCCGCCCACCGGCATGCCCACGCTGCCCCCC
TACCAGCTGCCGGACTCCACCTACCCCACCACCACCATCTCCCAAGATGGGGGCAGCACTGTGCACCGGC
CTCAGCCCCTGCCACCGTCCACCATGCACCAGGGCGGGCTGGCTGCAGCGGCTGCAGCCGCCGACACCAG
CTCTGCCTACGGAGCCCGCCACAGCTTCTCCAGCTACTCTGACAGCTTCATGAATCCGGCGGCGCCCTCC
AACCACATGAACCCGGTCAGCAACGGCCTGTCTCCTCAGGTGATGAGCATCTTGGGCAACCCCAGTGCGG
TGCCCCCGCAGCCACAGGCTGACTTCTCCATCTCCCCGCTGCATGGCGGCCTGGACTCGGCCACCTCCAT
CTCAGCCAGCTGCAGCCAGCGGGCCGACTCCATCAAGCCAGGAGACAGCCTGCCCACCTCCCAGGCCTAC
TGCCCACCCACCTACAGCACCACCGGCTACAGCGTGGACCCCGTGGCCGGCTATCAGTACGGCCAGTACG
GCCAGAGTGAGTGCCTGGTGCCCTGGGCGTCCCCCGTCCCCATTCCTTCTCCCACCCCCAGGGCCTCCTG
CTTGTTTATGGAGAGCTACAAGGTGGTGTCAGGGTGGGGAATGTCCATTTCACAGATGGAAAAATTGAAG
TCCAGCCAGATGGAACAGTTCACCTTGCCAACTTTCTTGTACAAAGTGGTTGATATCGGTAAGCCTATCC
CTAACCCTCTCCTCGGTCTCGATTCTACGTAGTAATGAACTAGTCCGTAACTTGAAAGTATTTCGATTTC
TTGGCTTTATATATCTTGTGGAAAGGACGATTGATGCCCTACTATAACCCTTACACGCGTTAAGTCGACA
ATCAACCTCTGGATTACAAAATTTGTGAAAGATTGACTGGTATTCTTAACTATGTTGCTCCTTTTACGCT
ATGTGGATACGCTGCTTTAATGCCTTTGTATCATGCTATTGCTTCCCGTATGGCTTTCATTTTCTCCTCC
TTGTATAAATCCTGGTTGCTGTCTCTTTATGAGGAGTTGTGGCCCGTTGTCAGGCAACGTGGCGTGGTGT
GCACTGTGTTTGCTGACGCAACCCCCACTGGTTGGGGCATTGCCACCACCTGTCAGCTCCTTTCCGGGAC
TTTCGCTTTCCCCCTCCCTATTGCCACGGCGGAACTCATCGCCGCCTGCCTTGCCCGCTGCTGGACAGGG
GCTCGGCTGTTGGGCACTGACAATTCCGTGGTGTTGTCGGGGAAATCATCGTCCTTTCCTTGGCTGCTCG
CCTGTGTTGCCACCTGGATTCTGCGCGGGACGTCCTTCTGCTACGTCCCTTCGGCCCTCAATCCAGCGGA
CCTTCCTTCCCGCGGCCTGCTGCCGGCTCTGCGGCCTCTTCCGCGTCTTCGCCTTCGCCCTCAGACGAGT
CGGATCTCCCTTTGGGCCGCCTCCCCGCGTCGACTTTAAGACCAATGACTTACAAGGCAGCTGTAGATCT
TAGCCACTTTTTAAAAGAAAAGGGGGGACTGGAAGGGCTAATTCACTCCCAACGAAGACAAGATCTGCTT
TTTGCTTGTACTGGGTCTCTCTGGTTAGACCAGATCTGAGCCTGGGAGCTCTCTGGCTAACTAGGGAACC
CACTGCTTAAGCCTCAATAAAGCTTGCCTTGAGTGCTTCAAGTAGTGTGTGCCCGTCTGTTGTGTGACTC
TGGTAACTAGAGATCCCTCAGACCCTTTTAGTCAGTGTGGAAAATCTCTAGCAGTACGTATAGTAGTTCA
TGTCATCTTATTATTCAGTATTTATAACTTGCAAAGAAATGAATATCAGAGAGTGAGAGGAACTTGTTTA
TTGCAGCTTATAATGGTTACAAATAAAGCAATAGCATCACAAATTTCACAAATAAAGCATTTTTTTCACT
GCATTCTAGTTGTGGTTTGTCCAAACTCATCAATGTATCTTATCATGTCTGGCTCTAGCTATCCCGCCCC
TAACTCCGCCCATCCCGCCCCTAACTCCGCCCAGTTCCGCCCATTCTCCGCCCCATGGCTGACTAATTTT
TTTTATTTATGCAGAGGCCGAGGCCGCCTCGGCCTCTGAGCTATTCCAGAAGTAGTGAGGAGGCTTTTTT
GGAGGCCTAGGGACGTACCCAATTCGCCCTATAGTGAGTCGTATTACGCGCGCTCACTGGCCGTCGTTTT
ACAACGTCGTGACTGGGAAAACCCTGGCGTTACCCAACTTAATCGCCTTGCAGCACATCCCCCTTTCGCC
AGCTGGCGTAATAGCGAAGAGGCCCGCACCGATCGCCCTTCCCAACAGTTGCGCAGCCTGAATGGCGAAT
GGG
[124 nt withheld, positions 7354-7477]
C
[91 nt withheld, positions 7479-7569]
A
[49 nt withheld, positions 7571-7619]
CCTTTGACGTTGGAGTCCACGTTCTTT
[37 nt withheld, positions 7647-7683]
ACCCTATCTCGGTCTATTCTTTTGATTTATAAGGGATTTTGCCGATTTCGGCCTATTGGTTAAAAAATGA
GCTGATTTAACAAAAATTTAACGCGAATTTTAACAAAATATTAACGCTTACAATTTAGGTGGCACTTTTC
GGGGAAATGTGCGCGGAACCCCTATTTGTTTATTTTTCTAAATACATTCAAATATGTATCCGCTCATGAG
ACAATAACCCTGATAAATGCTTCAATAATATTGAAAAAGGAAGAGTATGAGTATTCAACATTTCCGTGTC
GCCCTTATTCCCTTTTTTGCGGCATTTTGCCTTCCTGTTTTTGCTCACCCAGAAACGCTGGTGAAAGTAA
AAGATGCTGAAGATCAGTTGGGTGCACGAGTGGGTTACATCGAACTGGATCTCAACAGCGGTAAGATCCT
TGAGAGTTTTCGCCCCGAAGAACGTTTTCCAATGATGAGCACTTTTAAAGTTCTGCTATGTGGCGCGGTA
TTATCCCGTATTGACGCCGGGCAAGAGCAACTCGGTCGCCGCATACACTATTCTCAGAATGACTTGGTTG
AGTACTCACCAGTCACAGAAAAGCATCTTACGGATGGCATGACAGTAAGAGAATTATGCAGTGCTGCCAT
AACCATGAGTGATAACACTGCGGCCAACTTACTTCTGACAACGATCGGAGGACCGAAGGAGCTAACCGCT
TTTTTGCACAACATGGGGGATCATGTAACTCGCCTTGATCGTTGGGAACCGGAGCTGAATGAAGCCATAC
CAAACGACGAGCGTGACACCACGATGCCTGTAGCAATGGCAACAACGTTGCGCAAACTATTAACTGGCGA
ACTACTTACTCTAGCTTCCCGGCAACAATTAATAGACTGGATGGAGGCGGATAAAGTTGCAGGACCACTT
CTGCGCTCGGCCCTTCCGGCTGGCTGGTTTATTGCTGATAAATCTGGAGCCGGTGAGCGTGGGTCTCGCG
GTATCATTGCAGCACTGGGGCCAGATGGTAAGCCCTCCCGTATCGTAGTTATCTACACGACGGGGAGTCA
GGCAACTATGGATGAACGAAATAGACAGATCGCTGAGATAGGTGCCTCACTGATTAAGCATTGGTAACTG
TCAGACCAAGTTTACTCATATATACTTTAGATTGATTTAAAACTTCATTTTTAATTTAAAAGGATCTAGG
TGAAGATCCTTTTTGATAATCTCATGACCAAAATCCCTTAACGTGAGTTTTCGTTCCACTGAGCGTCAGA
CCCCGTAGAAAAGATCAAAGGATCTTCTTGAGATCCTTTTTTTCTGCGCGTAATCTGCTGCTTGCAAACA
AAAAAACCACCGCTACCAGCGGTGGTTTGTTTGCCGGATCAAGAGCTACCAACTCTTTTTCCGAAGGTAA
CTGGCTTCAGCAGAGCGCAGATACCAAATACTGTTCTTCTAGTGTAGCCGTAGTTAGGCCACCACTTCAA
GAACTCTGTAGCACCGCCTACATACCTCGCTCTGCTAATCCTGTTACCAGTGGCTGCTGCCAGTGGCGAT
AAGTCGTGTCTTACCGGGTTGGACTCAAGACGATAGTTACCGGATAAGGCGCAGCGGTCGGGCTGAACGG
GGGGTTCGTGCACACAGCCCAGCTTGGAGCGAACGACCTACACCGAACTGAGATACCTACAGCGTGAGCT
ATGAGAAAGCGCCACGCTTCCCGAAGGGAGAAAGGCGGACAGGTATCCGGTAAGCGGCAGGGTCGGAACA
GGAGAGCGCACGAGGGAGCTTCCAGGGGGAAACGCCTGGTATCTTTATAGTCCTGTCGGGTTTCGCCACC
TCTGACTTGAGCGTCGATTTTTGTGATGCTCGTCAGGGGGGCGGAGCCTATGGAAAAACGCCAGCAACGC
GGCCTTTTTACGGTTCCTGGCCTTTTGCTGGCCTTTTGCTCACATGTTCTTTCCTGCGTTATCCCCTGAT
TCTGTGGATAACCGTATTACCGCCTTTGAGTGAGCTGATACCGCTCGCCGCAGCCGAACGACCGAGCGCA
GCGAGTCAGTGAGCGAGGAAGCGGAAGAGCGCCCAATACGCAAACCGCCTCTCCCCGCGCGTTGGCCGAT
TCATTAATGCAGCTGGCACGACAGGTTTCCCGACTGGAAAGCGGGCAGTGAGCGCAACGCAATTAATGTG
AGTTAGCTCACTCATTAGGCACCCCAGGCTTTACACTTTATGCTTCCGGCTCGTATGTTGTGTGGAATTG
TGAGCGGATAACAATTTCACACAGGAAACAGCTATGACCATGATTACGCCAAGCGCGCAATTAACCCTCA
CTAAAGGGAACAAAAGCTGGAGCTGCAAGCTTAA
Features (pLannotate 1.2.2; 34 found; start..end, strand, type, name):
      1..227     +  promoter       RSV promoter: Rous sarcoma virus enhancer/promoter
    228..408     +  LTR            5' LTR (truncated): truncated 5' long terminal repeat (LTR) from HIV-1
    455..580     +  misc_feature   HIV-1 Ψ: packaging signal of human immunodeficiency virus type 1
    564..927     +  CDS            HIV-1 gag (fragment): gag protein from human immunodeficiency virus 1; gag
   1073..1306    +  misc_feature   RRE: The Rev response element (RRE) of HIV-1 allows for Rev-dependent mRNA export from the nucleus to the cytoplasm.
   1683..1709    +  CDS            Rev (fragment): human immunodeficiency virus 1 (HIV-1) Rev protein; rev; enhances nuclear export of unspliced and incompletely spliced viral mRNAs
   1716..1739    +  promoter       SV40 promoter (fragment): SV40 early promoter
   1740..1811    +  promoter       SV40 promoter (fragment): SV40 enhancer and early promoter
   1835..1970    +  rep_origin     SV40 ori: SV40 origin of replication
   2016..2612    +  CDS            PuroR (fragment): puromycin N-acetyltransferase; pac from Streptomyces; confers resistance to puromycin
   2661..2778    +  misc_feature   cPPT/CTS: central polypurine tract and central termination sequence of HIV-1
   2843..2909    +  CDS            small t antigen (fragment): SV40 (simian virus 40) small t antigen
   2916..4094    +  promoter       EF-1α promoter: strong constitutive promoter for human elongation factor EF-1α
   4115..4132    +  protein_bind   attB1 (fragment): mutant version of attB; core recombination site for the Gateway® BP reaction BP Clonase™
   4141..5538    +  CDS            PAX7 (fragment): PAX7_HUMAN - Also known as HUP1. Experimental evidence at protein level: Swiss-Prot protein existence level 1. Transcription factor that is involved in the regulation of muscle stem cells proliferation, playing a role in myogenesis and muscle regeneration. From Homo sapiens (Human).
   5702..5719    -  protein_bind   attB2 (fragment): mutant version of attB; core recombination site for the Gateway® BP reaction BP Clonase™
   5728..5769    +  CDS            V5 tag: epitope tag from simian virus 5
   5785..5838    +  promoter       U6 promoter (fragment): RNA polymerase III promoter for human U6 snRNA
   5880..6468    +  misc_feature   WPRE: woodchuck hepatitis virus posttranscriptional regulatory element
   6519..6538    +  misc_feature   cPPT/CTS (fragment): central polypurine tract and central termination sequence of HIV-1
   6540..6773    +  LTR            3' LTR (ΔU3): self-inactivating 3' long terminal repeat (LTR) from HIV-1
   6851..6972    +  polyA_signal   SV40 poly(A) signal: SV40 polyadenylation signal
   7012..7147    +  rep_origin     SV40 ori: SV40 origin of replication
   7168..7186    -  promoter       T7 promoter: promoter for bacteriophage T7 RNA polymerase
   7194..7349    +  CDS            lacZα (fragment): LacZα fragment of β-galactosidase; lacZ fragment
   7354..7782    +  rep_origin     f1 ori (sequence partly withheld): f1 bacteriophage origin of replication; arrow indicates direction of (+) strand synthesis
   7835..7939    +  promoter       AmpR promoter: bla
   7940..8800    +  CDS            AmpR: β-lactamase; bla; confers resistance to ampicillin, carbenicillin, and related antibiotics
   8971..9559    +  rep_origin     ori: high-copy-number ColE1/pMB1/pBR322/pUC origin of replication
   9742..9834    +  CDS            lacI (fragment): lac repressor; lacI; The lac repressor binds to the lac operator to inhibit transcription in E. coli. This inhibition can be relieved by adding lactose or isopropyl-β-D-thiogalactopyranoside (IPTG).
   9847..9868    +  protein_bind   CAP binding site: CAP binding activates transcription in the presence of cAMP. E. coli catabolite activator protein
   9883..9913    +  promoter       lac promoter: promoter for the E. coli lac operon
   9921..9937    +  protein_bind   lac operator: The lac repressor binds to the lac operator to inhibit transcription in E. coli. This inhibition can be relieved by adding lactose or isopropyl-β-D-thiogalactopyranoside (IPTG). lac repressor encoded by lacI
   9982..10000   +  promoter       T3 promoter: promoter for bacteriophage T3 RNA polymerase
