[The description below was written by a language model from this plasmid's Addgene catalogue record and pLannotate feature annotations shown in this document.]
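Description:
TFORF3020 is a lentiviral mammalian expression plasmid built on the pLX_TRC317 backbone from the Broad Institute Genetic Perturbation Platform. It belongs to a barcoded library of transcription factor open reading frames. It is propagated in E. coli through a high-copy ColE1/pUC-type origin with ampicillin selection (AmpR), and it also carries an f1 origin and remnants of a lac/T7/T3 cloning region. The viral portion follows a third-generation, self-inactivating layout. An RSV promoter drives a truncated HIV-1 5' LTR, followed by the Ψ packaging signal with a gag fragment, the RRE for Rev-dependent export of the genomic RNA, a cPPT/CTS element, WPRE to enhance transcript expression, and a ΔU3 3' LTR. An SV40 poly(A) signal and SV40 origin lie downstream of the 3' LTR. Within the proviral region, an SV40 early promoter drives a puromycin N-acetyltransferase gene, which allows selection of transduced cells.

The payload is human PAX7, a paired-box transcription factor involved in muscle stem cell proliferation, myogenesis and muscle regeneration; depositor comments cite a specific RefSeq transcript as its source. It was introduced by Gateway cloning and is flanked by attB1 and attB2 sites. The EF-1α promoter provides strong constitutive expression, and a V5 epitope tag downstream of attB2 is fused to the C terminus for detection. The record states that each library member carries a unique 24-bp barcode to identify the factor in pooled overexpression screens, but the feature table does not annotate the barcode. The automated annotation marks only part of the insert as PAX7. The depositor also notes a risk of plasmid recombination during propagation.
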