Addgene plasmid #144496: TFORF3020
Purpose: Lentiviral vector for overexpressing transcription factor ORFs with unique 24-bp barcodes. Barcodes facilitate identification of transcription factors in pooled screens.
Depositing lab: Feng Zhang. Depositing organization: Broad Institute. Publication: A transcription factor atlas of directed differentiation. Joung J, Ma S, Tay T, Geiger-Schuller KR, Kirchgatterer PC, Verdine VK, Guo B, Arias-Garcia MA, Allen WE, Singh A, Kuksenko O, Abudayyeh OO, Gootenberg JS, Fu Z, Macrae RK, Buenrostro JD, Regev A, Zhang F. Cell. 2023 Jan 5;186(1):209-229.e26. doi: 10.1016/j.cell.2022.11.026. PubMed 36608654.
Backbone
  Vector backbone: pLX_TRC317
  Backbone manufacturer: Broad Institute Genetic Perturbation Platform
  Backbone size w/o insert (bp): 8264
  Vector type: Mammalian Expression, Lentiviral
  Selectable markers: Puromycin
Growth in bacteria
  Bacterial resistance: Ampicillin, 100 μg/mL
  Growth temperature: 37°C
  Growth strain: NEB Stable
  Copy number: High Copy
Gene/Insert
  Gene/Insert name: PAX7
  Species: H. sapiens (human)
  Insert size (bp): 1763
  Entrez Gene: PAX7 (a.k.a. CMYP19, HUP1, MYOSCO, PAX7B, RMS2)
  Promoter: EF1a
  Tag / fusion protein: V5 (C terminal on insert)
  Cloning method: Gateway Cloning
  Sequencing primers: 5′ GGGTGGAGACTGAAGTTAGGCCAG; 3′ CACATAGCGTAAAAGGAGCAACATAG
Resource information
  A portion of this plasmid was derived from a plasmid made by: Broad Institute Genetic Perturbation Platform
Terms and licenses: Academic/Nonprofit Terms; Industry Terms: Not Available to Industry
Depositor comments: NM_013945.2 Please test multiple small colonies in case of plasmid recombination. To make this collection available in a timely manner, a portion of this collection was not fully sequenced by Addgene. If an Addgene verified full plasmid sequence is not available, please contact us prior to placing an order to request the full sequence.
How to cite: TFORF3020 was a gift from Feng Zhang (Addgene plasmid # 144496 ; http://n2t.net/addgene:144496 ; RRID:Addgene_144496)
