>Addgene plasmid #144496 | TFORF3020 | depositor partial sequence | sequence record 285603 | Insert
ATCGATTGATCAACAAGTTTGTACAAAAAAGTTGGCACCATGGCGGCCCTTCCCGGCACGGTACCGAGAA
TGATGCGGCCGGCTCCGGGGCAGAACTACCCCCGCACGGGATTCCCTTTGGAAGTGTCCACCCCGCTTGG
CCAAGGCCGGGTCAATCAGCTGGGAGGGGTCTTCATCAATGGGCGACCCCTGCCTAACCACATCCGCCAC
AAGATAGTGGAGATGGCCCACCATGGCATCCGGCCCTGTGTCATCTCCCGACAGCTGCGTGTCTCCCACG
GCTGCGTCTCCAAGATTCTTTGCCGCTACCAGGAGACCGGGTCCATCCGGCCTGGGGCCATCGGCGGCAG
CAAGCCCAGACAGGTGGCGACTCCGGATGTAGAGAAAAAGATTGAGGAGTACAAGAGGGAAAACCCAGGC
ATGTTCAGCTGGGAGATCCGGGACAGGCTGCTGAAGGATGGGCACTGTGACCGAAGCACTGTGCCCTCAG
TGAGTTCGATTAGCCGCGTGCTCAGAATCAAGTTCGGGAAGAAAGAGGAGGAGGATGAAGCGGACAAGAA
GGAGGACGACGGCGAAAAGAAGGCCAAACACAGCATCGACGGCATCCTGGGCGACAAAGGGAACCGGCTG
GACGAGGGCTCGGATGTGGAGTCGGAACCTGACCTCCCACTGAAGCGCAAGCAGCGACGCAGTCGGACCA
CATTCACGGCCGAGCAGCTGGAGGAGCTGGAGAAGGCCTTTGAGAGGACCCACTACCCAGACATATACAC
CCGCGAGGAGCTGGCGCAGAGGACCAAGCTGACAGAGGCGCGTGTGCAGGTCTGGTTCAGTAACCGCCGC
GCCCGTTGGCGTAAGCAGGCAGGAGCCAACCAGCTGGCGGCGTTCAACCACCTTCTGCCAGGAGGCTTCC
CGCCCACCGGCATGCCCACGCTGCCCCCCTACCAGCTGCCGGACTCCACCTACCCCACCACCACCATCTC
CCAAGATGGGGGCAGCACTGTGCACCGGCCTCAGCCCCTGCCACCGTCCACCATGCACCAGGGCGGGCTG
GCTGCAGCGGCTGCAGCCGCCGACACCAGCTCTGCCTACGGAGCCCGCCACAGCTTCTCCAGCTACTCTG
ACAGCTTCATGAATCCGGCGGCGCCCTCCAACCACATGAACCCGGTCAGCAACGGCCTGTCTCCTCAGGT
GATGAGCATCTTGGGCAACCCCAGTGCGGTGCCCCCGCAGCCACAGGCTGACTTCTCCATCTCCCCGCTG
CATGGCGGCCTGGACTCGGCCACCTCCATCTCAGCCAGCTGCAGCCAGCGGGCCGACTCCATCAAGCCAG
GAGACAGCCTGCCCACCTCCCAGGCCTACTGCCCACCCACCTACAGCACCACCGGCTACAGCGTGGACCC
CGTGGCCGGCTATCAGTACGGCCAGTACGGCCAGAGTGAGTGCCTGGTGCCCTGGGCGTCCCCCGTCCCC
ATTCCTTCTCCCACCCCCAGGGCCTCCTGCTTGTTTATGGAGAGCTACAAGGTGGTGTCAGGGTGGGGAA
TGTCCATTTCACAGATGGAAAAATTGAAGTCCAGCCAGATGGAACAGTTCACCTTGCCAACTTTCTTGTA
CAAAGTGGTTGATATCGGTAAGCCTATCCCTAACCCTCTCCTCGGTCTCGATTCTACGTAGTAATGAACT
AGTCCGTAACTTGAAAGTATTTCGATTTCTTGGCTTTATATATCTTGTGGAAAGGACGATTGATGCCCTA
CTATAACCCTTAC
