>Addgene plasmid #144496 | TFORF3020 | depositor partial sequence | sequence record 285604 | Barcode
TTGATGCCCTACTATAACCCTTAC
